>Addgene plasmid #234410 | pDisplay-GRAB-HaloDA1.0-IRES-EGFP-CAAX | addgene full sequence | sequence record 474217 | Addgene NGS Result
GCGCGCGTTGACATTGATTATTGACTAGTTATTAATAGTAATCAATTACGGGGTCATTAGTTCATAGCCC
ATATATGGAGTTCCGCGTTACATAACTTACGGTAAATGGCCCGCCTGGCTGACCGCCCAACGACCCCTGC
CCATTGACGTCAATAATGACGTATGTTCCCATAGTAACGCCAATAGGGACTTTCCATTGACGTCAATGGG
TGGAGTATTTACGGTAAACTGCCCACTTGGCAGTACATCAAGTGTATCATATGCCAAGTACGCCCCCTAT
TGACGTCAATGACGGTAAATGGCCCGCCTGGCATTATGCCCAGTACATGACCTTATGGGACTTTCCTACT
TGGCAGTACATCTACGTATTAGTCATCGCTATTACCATGGTGATGCGGTTTTGGCAGTACATCAATGGGC
GTGGATAGCGGTTTGACTCACGGGGATTTCCAAGTCTCCACCCCATTGACGTCAATGGGAGTTTGTTTTG
GCACCAAAATCAACGGGACTTTCCAAAATGTCGTAACAACTCCGCCCCATTGACGCAAATGGGCGGTAGG
CGTGTACGGTGGGAGGTCTATATAAGCAGAGCTCTCTGGCTAACTAGAGAACCCACTGCTTACTGGCTTA
TCGAAATTAATACGACTCACTATAGGGAGACCCAAGCTTGGTACCGAGCTCGGATCCACTAGTAACGGCC
GCCAGTGTGCTGGAATTCGGCTTGGGGATATCCACCATGGAGACAGACACACTCCTGCTATGGGTACTGC
TGCTCTGGGTTCCAGGTTCCACTGGTGACACAAGTTTGTACAAAAAAGTTGGCACCACCGGTAGGACTCT
GAACACCTCTGCCATGGACGGGACTGGGCTGGTGGTGGAGAGGGACTTCTCTGTTCGTATCCTCACTGCC
TGTTTCCTGTCGCTGCTCATCCTGTCCACGCTCCTGGGGAACACGCTGGTCTGTGCTGCCGTTATCAGGT
TCCGACACCTGCGGTCCAAGGTGACCAACTTCTTTGTCATCTCCTTGGCTGTGTCAGATCTCTTGGTGGC
CGTCCTGGTCATGCCCTGGAAGGCAGTGGCTGAGATTGCTGGCTTCTGGCCCTTTGGGTCCTTCTGTAAC
ATCTGGGTGGCCTTTGACATCATGTGCTCCACTGCATCCATCCTCAACCTCTGTGTGATCAGCGTGGACA
GGTATTGGGCTATCTCCAGCCCTTTCCGGTATGAGAGAAAGATGACCCCCAAGGCAGCCTTCATCCTGAT
CAGTGTGGCATGGACCTTGTCTGTACTCATCTCCTTCATCCCAGTGCAGCTCAGCTGGCACAAGGCAAAA
CCCACAAGCCCCTCTGATGGAAATGCCACTTCCCTGGCTGAGACCATAGACAACTGTGACTCCAGCCTCA
GCAGGACATATGCCATCTCATCCTCTGTAATAAGCTTTTACATCCCTGTGGCCATCATGATTGTCTGCTA
CACCAGGATCTACAGGATTGCCAAGCGTCGCACCCGCGTGCCACCCAGCCGCCGGGGTCCGGACGCCGTC
GCCGCGCCGCCGGGGGGCACCGAGCGCAGGCCCAACGGTATGTACTTGCCAGAGATGTGCCGTGAGACCT
TCCAGGCCTACCGCACCACCGACGTCGGCCGCAAGCTGATCATCACCAAGAACGTTTTTATCGAGGGTAC
GCTGCCGATGGGTGTCGTCCGCCCGCTGACTGAAGTCGAGATGGACCATTACCGCGAGCCGTTCCTGAAT
CCTGTTGACCGCGAGCCACTGTGGCGCTTCCCAAACGAGCTGCCAATCGCCGGTGAGCCAGCGAACATCG
TCGCGCTGGTCGAAGAATACATGGACTGGCTGCACCAGTCCCCTGTCCCGAAGCTGCTGTTCTGGGGCAC
CCCAGGCGTTCTGATCCCACCGGCCGAAGCCGCTCGCCTGGCCAAAAGCCTGCCTAACTGCAAGGCTGTG
GACATCGGCCCGGGTCTGAATCTGCTGCAAGAAGACAACCCGGACCTGATCGGCAGCGAGATCGCGCGCT
GGCTGTCGACGCTCGAGATTTCCGGCGGAGGAACAGGTGGTTCTGGTGGAACAGGGGGTAGCGGAGGTAC
AGGAGGAAGTATGGCGGAGATCGGAACTGGATTCCCGTTTGATCCGCATTATGTGGAAGTTCTGGGAGAG
CGCATGCATTATGTGGACGTTGGTCCTCGTGATGGGACACCAGTGCTGTTCCTTCACGGCAATCCGACAT
CGTCGTACGTGTGGCGTAATATCATCCCGCACGTTGCCCCCACGCACCGCTGCATTGCCCCTGACTTAAT
TGGTATGGGGAAAAGTGATAAGCCTGATCTGGGGTACTTCTTTGACGACCACGTACGCTTCATGGATGCT
TTTATTGAAGCATTGGGTTTGGAGGAAGTAGTTTTGGTGATCCATGATTGGGGTAGTGCTCTGGGGTTCC
ATTGGGCCAAGCGTAACCCAGAACGCGTGAAAGGAATTGCCTTTATGGAGTTCATCCGTCCGATTCCAAC
ATGGGACGACTGGCCTGAGTTTGCAAACTGGAAGACTCTGTCGGTGATCATGGGTGTGTTTGTGTGCTGT
TGGCTACCTTTCTTCATCTTGAACTGCATTCGGCCCTTCTGTGGGTCTGGGTGGACGCAGCCCTTCTGCA
TTGATTCCAACACCTTTGACGTGTTTGTGTGGTTTGGGTGGGCTAATTCATCCTTGAACCCCATCATTTA
TGCCTTTAATGCTGATTTTCGGAAGGCATTTTCAACCCTCTTAGGATGCTACAGACTTTGCCCTGCGACG
AATAATGCCATAGAGACGGTGAGTATCAATAACAATGGGGCCGCGATGTTTTCCAGCCATCATGAGCCAC
GAGGCTCCATCTCCAAGGAGTGCAATCTGGTTTACCTGATCCCACATGCTGTGGGCTCCTCTGAGGACCT
GAAAAAGGAGGAGGCAGCTGGCATCGCCAGACCCTTGGAGAAGCTGTCCCCAGCCCTATCGGTCATATTG
GACTATGACACTGACGTCTCTCTGGAGAAGATCCAACCCATCACACAAAACGGTCAGCACCCAACCTGAT
AAGCTAGCGCCCCTCTCCCTCCCCCCTAACGTTACTGGCCGAAGCCGCTTGGAATAAGGCCGGTGTGCGT
TTGTCTATATGTTATTTTCCACCATATTGCCGTCTTTTGGCAATGTGAGGGCCCGGAAACCTGGCCCTGT
CTTCTTGACGAGCATTCCTAGGGGTCTTTCCCCTCTCGCCAAAGGAATGCAAGGTCTGTTAAATGTCGTG
AAGGAAGCAGTTCCTCTGGAAGCTTCTTGAAGACAAACAACGTCTGTAGCGACCCTTTGCAGGCAGCGGA
ACCCCCCACCTGGCGACAGGTGCCTCTGCGGCCAAAGCCACGTGTATAAGATACACCTGCAAAGGCGGCA
CAACCCCAGTGCCACGTTGTGAGTTGGATAGTTGTGGAAAGAGTCAAATGGCTCTCCTCAAGCGTATTCA
ACAAGGGGCTGAAGGATGCCCAGAAGGTACCCCATTGTATGGGATCTGATCTGGGGCCTCGGTACACATG
CTTTACATGTGTTTAGTCGAGGTTAAAAAAACGTCTAGGCCCCCCGAACCACGGGGACGTGGTTTTCCTT
TGAAAAACACGATGATAATATGGCCACAACCATGGTGAGCAAGGGCGAGGAGCTGTTCACCGGGGTGGTG
CCCATCCTGGTCGAGCTGGACGGCGACGTAAACGGCCACAAGTTCAGCGTGTCCGGCGAGGGCGAGGGCG
ATGCCACCTACGGCAAGCTGACCCTGAAGTTCATCTGCACCACCGGCAAGCTGCCCGTGCCCTGGCCCAC
CCTCGTGACCACCCTGACCTACGGCGTGCAGTGCTTCAGCCGCTACCCCGACCACATGAAGCAGCACGAC
TTCTTCAAGTCCGCCATGCCCGAAGGCTACGTCCAGGAGCGCACCATCTTCTTCAAGGACGACGGCAACT
ACAAGACCCGCGCCGAGGTGAAGTTCGAGGGCGACACCCTGGTGAACCGCATCGAGCTGAAGGGCATCGA
CTTCAAGGAGGACGGCAACATCCTGGGGCACAAGCTGGAGTACAACTACAACAGCCACAACGTCTATATC
ATGGCCGACAAGCAGAAGAACGGCATCAAGGTGAACTTCAAGATCCGCCACAACATCGAGGACGGCAGCG
TGCAGCTCGCCGACCACTACCAGCAGAACACCCCCATCGGCGACGGCCCCGTGCTGCTGCCCGACAACCA
CTACCTGAGCACCCAGTCCGCCCTGAGCAAAGACCCCAACGAGAAGCGCGATCACATGGTCCTGCTGGAG
TTCGTGACCGCCGCCGGGATCACTCTCGGCATGGACGAGCTGTACAAGGATGGTAAAAAGAAGAAAAAGA
AGTCAAAGACAAAGTGTGTAATTATGTAAGTCGACGAACAAAAACTCATCTCAGAAGAGGATCTGAATGC
TGTGGGCCAGGACACGCAGGAGGTCATCGTGGTGCCACACTCCTTGCCCTTTAAGGTGGTGGTGATCTCA
GCCATCCTGGCCCTGGTGGTGCTCACCATCATCTCCCTTATCATCCTCATCATGCTTTGGCAGAAGAAGC
CACGTTAGGCGGCCGCTCGAGATCAGCCTCGACTGTGCCTTCTAGTTGCCAGCCATCTGTTGTTTGCCCC
TCCCCCGTGCCTTCCTTGACCCTGGAAGGTGCCACTCCCACTGTCCTTTCCTAATAAAATGAGGAAATTG
CATCGCATTGTCTGAGTAGGTGTCATTCTATTCTGGGGGGTGGGGTGGGGCAGGACAGCAAGGGGGAGGA
TTGGGAAGACAATAGCAGGCATGCTGGGGATGCGGTGGGCTCTATGGCTTCTGAGGCGGAAAGAACCAGT
GGCGGTAATACGGTTATCCACAGAATCGGGGGATAACGCAGGAAAGAACATGTGAGCAAAAGGCCAGCAA
AAGGCCAGGAACCGTAAAAAGGCCGCGTTGCTGGCGTTTTTCCATAGGCTCCGCCCCCCTGACGAGCATC
ACAAAAATCGACGCTCAAGTCAGAGGTGGCGAAACCCGACAGGACTATAAAGATACCAGGCGTTTCCCCC
TGGAAGCTCCCTCGTGCGCTCTCCTGTTCCGACCCTGCCGCTTACCGGATACCTGTCCGCCTTTCTCCCT
TCGGGAAGCGTGGCGCTTTCTCATAGCTCACGCTGTAGGTATCTCAGTTCGGTGTAGGTCGTTCGCTCCA
AGCTGGGCTGTGTGCACGAACCCCCCGTTCAGCCCGACCGCTGCGCCTTATCCGGTAACTATCGTCTTGA
GTCCAACCCGGTAAGACGCGACTTATCGCCACTGGCAGCAGCCACTGGTAACAGGATTAGCAGAGCGAGG
TATGTAGGCGGTGCTACAGAGTTCTTGAAGTGGTGGCCTAACTACGGCTACACTAGAAGAACAGTATTTG
GTATCTGCGCTCTGCTGAAGCCAGTTACCTTCGGAAAAAGAGTTGGTAGCTCTTGATCCGGCAAACAAAC
CACCGCTGGTAGCGGTGGTTTTTTTGTTTGCAAGCAGCAGATTACGCGCAGAAAAAAAGGATCTCAAGAA
GATCCTTTGATCTTTTCTACGGGGTCTGACGCTCAGTGGAACGAAAACTCACGTTAAGGGATTTTGGTCA
TGAGATTATCAAAAAGGATCTTCACCTAGATCCTTTTAAATTAAAAATGAAGTTTTAAATCAATCTAAAG
TATATATGAGTAACCTGAGGCTATGGCAGGGCCTGCCGCCCCGACGTTGGCTGCGAGCCCTGGGCCTTCA
CCCGAACTTGGGGGGTGGGGTGGGGAAAAGGAAGAAACGCGGGCGTATTGGCCCCAATGGGGTCTCGGTG
GGGTATCGACAGAGTGCCAGCCCTGGGACCGAACCCCGCGTTTATGAACAAACGACCCAACACCGTGCGT
TTTATTCTGTCTTTTTATTGCCGTCATAGCGCGGGTTCCTTCCGGTATTGTCTCCTTCCGTGTTTCAGTT
AGCCTCCCCCTAGGGTGGGCGAAGAACTCCAGCATGAGATCCCCGCGCTGGAGGATCATCCAGCCGGCGT
CCCGGAAAACGATTCCGAAGCCCAACCTTTCATAGAAGGCGGCGGTGGAATCGAAATCTCGTGATGGCAG
GTTGGGCGTCGCTTGGTCGGTCATTTCGAACCCCAGAGTCCCGCTCAGAAGAACTCGTCAAGAAGGCGAT
AGAAGGCGATGCGCTGCGAATCGGGAGCGGCGATACCGTAAAGCACGAGGAAGCGGTCAGCCCATTCGCC
GCCAAGCTCTTCAGCAATATCACGGGTAGCCAACGCTATGTCCTGATAGCGGTCCGCCACACCCAGCCGG
CCACAGTCGATGAATCCAGAAAAGCGGCCATTTTCCACCATGATATTCGGCAAGCAGGCATCGCCATGGG
TCACGACGAGATCCTCGCCGTCGGGCATGCTCGCCTTGAGCCTGGCGAACAGTTCGGCTGGCGCGAGCCC
CTGATGCTCTTCGTCCAGATCATCCTGATCGACAAGACCGGCTTCCATCCGAGTACGTGCTCGCTCGATG
CGATGTTTCGCTTGGTGGTCGAATGGGCAGGTAGCCGGATCAAGCGTATGCAGCCGCCGCATTGCATCAG
CCATGATGGATACTTTCTCGGCAGGAGCAAGGTGAGATGACAGGAGATCCTGCCCCGGCACTTCGCCCAA
TAGCAGCCAGTCCCTTCCCGCTTCAGTGACAACGTCGAGCACAGCTGCGCAAGGAACGCCCGTCGTGGCC
AGCCACGATAGCCGCGCTGCCTCGTCTTGCAGTTCATTCAGGGCACCGGACAGGTCGGTCTTGACAAAAA
GAACCGGGCGCCCCTGCGCTGACAGCCGGAACACGGCGGCATCAGAGCAGCCGATTGTCTGTTGTGCCCA
GTCATAGCCGAATAGCCTCTCCACCCAAGCGGCCGGAGAACCTGCGTGCAATCCATCTTGTTCAATCATG
CGAAACGATCCTCATCCTGTCTCTTGATCGATCTTTGCAAAAGCCTAGGCCTCCAAAAAAGCCTCCTCAC
TACTTCTGGAATAGCTCAGAGGCCGGGCCTCGGCCTCTGCATAAATAAAAAAAATTAGTCAGCCATGGGG
CGGAGAATGGGCGGAACTGGGCGGAGTTAGGGGCGGGATGGGCGGAGTTAGGGGCGGGACTATGGTTGCT
GACTAATTGAGATGCATGCTTTGCATACTTCTGCCTGCTGGGGAGCCTGGGGACTTTCCACACCTGGTTG
CTGACTAATTGAGATGCATGCTTTGCATACTTCTGCCTGCTGGGGAGCCTGGGGACTTTCCACACCCTAA
CTGACACACATTCCACAGCTGGTTCTTTCCGCCTCAGGACTCTTCCTTTTTCAATAAATCAATCTAAAGT
ATATATGAGTAAACTTGGTCTGACAGTTACCAATGCTTAATCAGTGAGGCACCTATCTCAGCGATCTGTC
TATTTCGTTCATCCATAGTTGCCTGACTCCCCGTCGTGTAGATAACTACGATACGGGAGGGCTTACCATC
TGGCCCCAGTGCTGCAATGATACCGCGAGACCCACGCTCACCGGCTCCAGATTTATCAGCAATAAACCAG
CCAGCCGGAAGGGCCGAGCGCAGAAGTGGTCCTGCAACTTTATCCGCCTCCATCCAGTCTATTAATTGTT
GCCGGGAAGCTAGAGTAAGTAGTTCGCCAGTTAATAGTTTGCGCAACGTTGTTGCCATTGCTACAGGCAT
CGTGGTGTCACGCTCGTCGTTTGGTATGGCTTCATTCAGCTCCGGTTCCCAACGATCAAGGCGAGTTACA
TGATCCCCCATGTTGTGCAAAAAAGCGGTTAGCTCCTTCGGTCCTCCGATCGTTGTCAGAAGTAAGTTGG
CCGCAGTGTTATCACTCATGGTTATGGCAGCACTGCATAATTCTCTTACTGTCATGCCATCCGTAAGATG
CTTTTCTGTGACTGGTGAGTACTCAACCAAGTCATTCTGAGAATAGTGTATGCGGCGACCGAGTTGCTCT
TGCCCGGCGTCAATACGGGATAATACCGCGCCACATAGCAGAACTTTAAAAGTGCTCATCATTGGAAAAC
GTTCTTCGGGGCGAAAACTCTCAAGGATCTTACCGCTGTTGAGATCCAGTTCGATGTAACCCACTCGTGC
ACCCAACTGATCTTCAGCATCTTTTACTTTCACCAGCGTTTCTGGGTGAGCAAAAACAGGAAGGCAAAAT
GCCGCAAAAAAGGGAATAAGGGCGACACGGAAATGTTGAATACTCATACTCTTCCTTTTTCAATATTATT
GAAGCATTTATCAGGGTTATTGTCTCATGAGCGGATACATATTTGAATGTATTTAGAAAAATAAACAAAT
AGGGGTTCCGCGCACATTTCCCCGAAAAGTGCCACCTG
[124 nt withheld, positions 8439-8562]
C
[91 nt withheld, positions 8564-8654]
A
[49 nt withheld, positions 8656-8704]
CCTTTGACGTTGGAGTCCACGTTCTTT
[37 nt withheld, positions 8732-8768]
ACCCTATCTCGGTCTATTCTTTTGATTTATAAGGGATTTTGCCGATTTCGGCCTATTGGTTAAAAAATGA
GCTGATTTAACAAAAATTTAACGCGAATTTTAACAAAATATTAACGCTTACAATTTAC
Features (pLannotate 1.2.2; 26 found; start..end, strand, type, name):
     10..389     +  enhancer       CMV enhancer: human cytomegalovirus immediate early enhancer
    390..593     +  promoter       CMV promoter: human cytomegalovirus (CMV) immediate early promoter
    589..622     +  LTR            5' LTR (truncated) (fragment): truncated 5' long terminal repeat (LTR) from HIV-1
    638..656     +  promoter       T7 promoter: promoter for bacteriophage T7 RNA polymerase
    737..799     +  sig_peptide    Igκ leader: leader sequence from mouse immunoglobulin κ light chain
    801..818     +  protein_bind   attB1 (fragment): mutant version of attB; core recombination site for the Gateway® BP reaction BP Clonase™
    950..1486    +  CDS            DRD1: DRD1_RABIT - Protein inferred from homology: Swiss-Prot protein existence level 3. Dopamine receptor whose activity is mediated by G proteins which activate adenylyl cyclase. From Oryctolagus cuniculus (Rabbit).
   1604..2056    +  CDS            HaloTag® (fragment): modified bacterial dehalogenase that forms covalent bonds with chloroalkane derivatives
   2111..2545    +  CDS            dhaA (fragment): DHAA_PSEPV - Experimental evidence at protein level: Swiss-Prot protein existence level 1. Catalyzes hydrolytic cleavage of carbon-halogen bonds in halogenated aliphatic compounds, leading to the formation of the corresponding primary alcohols, halide ions and protons. Has a broad substrate specificity, as it is able to dehalogenate mono- and di- chlorinated and brominated alkanes (up to at least C10), and the two isomers of 1,3-dichloropropene to 3-chloroallyl alcohol; the highest activity was found with 1,2-dibromoethane, while no activity was observed with the analog 1,2-dichloroethane. Fro
   2555..2785    +  CDS            HTR7 (fragment): 5HT7R_HUMAN - Experimental evidence at protein level: Swiss-Prot protein existence level 1. This is one of the several different receptors for 5- hydroxytryptamine (serotonin), a biogenic hormone that functions as a neurotransmitter, a hormone, and a mitogen. The activity of this receptor is mediated by G proteins that stimulate adenylate cyclase. From Homo sapiens (Human).
   3095..3671    +  misc_feature   IRES2: internal ribosome entry site (IRES) of the encephalomyocarditis virus (EMCV)
   3672..4388    +  CDS            EGFP: EGFP is a basic (constitutively fluorescent) green fluorescent protein published in 1996, derived from Aequorea victoria. It is reported to be a rapidly-maturing weak dimer with moderate acid sensitivity.
   4389..4439    +  CDS            K-Ras (fragment): human small GTPase proto-oncoprotein
   4479..4625    +  CDS            PDGFRβ TM domain: transmembrane domain from platelet derived growth factor receptor beta
   4653..4877    +  polyA_signal   bGH poly(A) signal: bovine growth hormone polyadenylation signal
   4881..4899    +  promoter       SV40 promoter (fragment): SV40 enhancer and early promoter
   5009..5597    -  rep_origin     ori: high-copy-number ColE1/pMB1/pBR322/pUC origin of replication
   5819..5835    +  polyA_signal   bGH poly(A) signal (fragment): bovine growth hormone polyadenylation signal
   5926..5973    -  polyA_signal   HSV TK poly(A) signal: herpes simplex virus thymidine kinase polyadenylation signal (Cole and Stacy, 1985)
   6032..6184    -  CDS            ble (fragment): BLE_KLEPN - Experimental evidence at protein level: Swiss-Prot protein existence level 1. Binding protein with a strong affinity to the bleomycin family of antibiotics. Binds to CL990; an antimitotic-antibiotic compound. From Klebsiella pneumoniae.
   6205..6999    -  CDS            NeoR/KanR: aminoglycoside phosphotransferase from Tn5; aph(3')-II (or nptII); confers resistance to neomycin, kanamycin, and G418 (Geneticin®)
   7034..7387    -  promoter       SV40 promoter: SV40 enhancer and early promoter
   7389..7406    -  promoter       AmpR promoter (fragment): bla
   7447..8307    -  CDS            AmpR: β-lactamase; bla; confers resistance to ampicillin, carbenicillin, and related antibiotics
   8308..8412    -  promoter       AmpR promoter: bla
   8439..8867    +  rep_origin     f1 ori (sequence partly withheld): f1 bacteriophage origin of replication; arrow indicates direction of (+) strand synthesis
