[The description below was written by a language model from this plasmid's Addgene catalogue record and pLannotate feature annotations shown in this document.]
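Description:
pDisplay-GRAB-HaloDA1.0-IRES-EGFP-CAAX is an 8.9 kb mammalian expression plasmid built on the Invitrogen pDisplay backbone. It is propagated in E. coli at high copy from a ColE1/pUC-type origin under ampicillin selection (AmpR), and it also carries an f1 origin. An SV40 promoter-driven NeoR/KanR cassette with an HSV TK polyadenylation signal is annotated, which in principle allows G418 selection of transfected mammalian cells.

The payload is a bicistronic transcript driven by the CMV enhancer/promoter and terminated by the bGH polyadenylation signal. The first cistron begins with the mouse Igκ leader from pDisplay, which directs the protein into the secretory pathway. It encodes GRAB_HaloDA1.0, a GPCR-activation-based chemigenetic dopamine sensor. In the feature table, dopamine receptor sequence (matched to a D1 receptor) is followed by two HaloTag/dehalogenase fragments and then further GPCR sequence, which the annotation tool assigned by homology to a serotonin receptor. This layout fits a HaloTag-derived module inserted within the receptor scaffold. The catalogue lists the insert species as human, and the non-human or non-dopamine receptor labels are probably automated best hits. HaloTag covalently binds chloroalkane-linked ligands, so the sensor becomes fluorescent only after labelling with a suitable dye. The associated publication describes far-red dopamine sensors.

Downstream, an EMCV IRES drives separate translation of EGFP fused to a K-Ras-derived CAAX motif, which anchors the green reporter at the plasma membrane. This marks expressing cells and gives a membrane reference signal. The pDisplay PDGFRβ transmembrane domain remains annotated after the EGFP-CAAX coding region and may be a backbone remnant, although the record does not say whether it is translated. The construct is intended for expressing and characterising the dopamine sensor in cultured mammalian cells.
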