Addgene plasmid #234410: pDisplay-GRAB-HaloDA1.0-IRES-EGFP-CAAX
Purpose: Expresses the chemigenetic dopamine (DA) sensor GRAB_HaloDA1.0 and a membrane-localized EGFP in mammalian cells
Depositing lab: Yulong Li. Publication: In vivo multiplex imaging of dynamic neurochemical networks with designed far-red dopamine sensors. Zheng Y, Cai R, Wang K, Zhang J, Zhuo Y, Dong H, Zhang Y, Wang Y, Deng F, Ji E, Cui Y, Fang S, Zhang X, Zhang K, Wang J, Li G, Miao X, Wang Z, Yang Y, Li S, Grimm J, Johnsson K, Schreiter E, Lavis L, Chen Z, Mu Y, Li Y. Science. 2025 Jun 5;388: 6751. doi: https://doi.org/10.1126/science.adt7705. PubMed 39763912.
Backbone
  Vector backbone: pDisplay
  Backbone manufacturer: Invitrogen
  Vector type: Mammalian Expression
Growth in bacteria
  Bacterial resistance: Ampicillin, 100 μg/mL
  Growth temperature: 37°C
  Growth strain: DH5alpha
  Copy number: High Copy
Gene/Insert
  Gene/Insert name: GPCR activation based chemigenetic dopamine (DA) sensor GRAB_HaloDA1.0 (alt names: GRAB_HaloDA1.0; HaloDA1.0)
  Species: H. sapiens (human)
  Promoter: CMV
  Cloning method: Gibson Cloning
  Sequencing primers: 5′ ATGGGCGGTAGGCGTGTA; 3′ CCTCACATTGCCAAAAGACG
Terms and licenses: Academic/Nonprofit Terms; Industry Terms: Not Available to Industry
Depositor comments: Please visit https://doi.org/10.1101/2024.12.22.629999 for bioRxiv preprint.
How to cite: pDisplay-GRAB-HaloDA1.0-IRES-EGFP-CAAX was a gift from Yulong Li (Addgene plasmid # 234410 ; http://n2t.net/addgene:234410 ; RRID:Addgene_234410)
